>Addgene plasmid #65582 | PAS515 (TJF082) | depositor partial sequence | sequence record 111342 | FadD F447R gene insert
TTGAAGAAGGTTTGGCTTAACCGTTATCCCGCGGACGTTCCGACGGAGATCAACCCTGACCGTTATCAAT
CTCTGGTAGATATGTTTGAGCAGTCGGTCGCGCGCTACGCCGATCAACCTGCGTTTGTGAATATGGGGGA
GGTAATGACCTTCCGCAAGCTGGAAGAACGCAGTCGCGCGTTTGCCGCTTATTTGCAACAAGGGTTGGGG
CTGAAGAAAGGCGATCGCGTTGCGTTGATGATGCCTAATTTATTGCAATATCCGGTGGCGCTGTTTGGCA
TTTTGCGTGCCGGGATGATCGTCGTAAACGTTAACCCGTTGTATACCCCGCGTGAGCTAGAGCATCAGCT
TAACGATAGCGGCGCATCGGCGATTGTTATCGTGTCTAACTTTGCTCACACACTGGAAAAAGTGGTTGAT
AAAACCGCCGTTCAGCACGTAATTCTGACCCGTATGGGCGATCAGCTATCTACGGCAAAAGGCACGGTAG
TCAATTTCGTTGTTAAATACATCAAGCGTTTGGTGCCGAAATACCATCTGCCAGATGCCATTTCATTTCG
TAGCGCACTGCATAACGGCTACCGGATGCAGTACGTCAAACCCGAACTGGTGCCGGAAGATTTAGCTTTT
CTGCAATACACCGGCGGCACCACTGGTGTGGCGAAAGGCGCGATGCTGACTCACCGCAATATGCTGGCGA
ACCTGGAACAGGTTAACGCGACCTATGGTCCGCTGTTGCATCCGGGCAAAGAGCTGGTGGTGACGGCGCT
GCCGCTGTATCACATTTTTGCCCTGACCATTAACTGCCTGCTGTTTATCGAACTGGGTGGGCAGAACCTG
CTTATCACTAACCCGCGCGATATTCCAGGGTTGGTAAAAGAGTTAGCGAAATATCCGTTTACCGCTATCA
CGGGCGTTAACACCTTGTTCAATGCGTTGCTGAACAATAAAGAGTTCCAGCAGCTGGATTTCTCCAGTCT
GCATCTTTCCGCAGGCGGAGGGATGCCAGTGCAGCAAGTGGTGGCAGAGCGTTGGGTGAAACTGACAGGA
CAGTATCTGCTGGAAGGCTATGGCCTTACCGAGTGTGCGCCGCTGGTCAGCGTTAACCCATATGATATTG
ATTATCATAGTGGAAGCATCGGTTTGCCGGTGCCGTCGACGGAAGCCAAACTGGTGGATGATGATGATAA
TGAAGTACCACCGGGTCAACCGGGTGAGCTTTGTGTCAAAGGGCCGCAGGTGATGCTGGGTTACTGGCAG
CGTCCGGATGCTACAGATGAGATCATCAAAAATGGCTGGTTACACACCGGCGACATCGCGGTGATGGATG
AAGAAGGACGCCTGCGCATTGTCGATCGTAAAAAAGACATGATTCTGGTTTCCGGTTTTAACGTCTATCC
CAACGAGATTGAAGATGTCGTCATGCAGCATCCCGGCGTACAGGAAGTCGCGGCTGTTGGCGTACCTTCC
GGCTCCAGTGGTGAAGCGGTGAAAATCTTCGTAGTGAAAAAAGATCCATCGCTTACCGAAGAGTCACTGG
TGACCTTTTGCCGCCGTCAGCTCACGGGCTACAAAGTACCGAAGCTGGTGGAGTTTCGTGATGAGTTACC
GAAATCTAACGTCGGAAAAATTTTGCGACGAGAATTACGTGACGAAGCGCGCGGCAAAGTGGACAATAAA
GCCTGA
