>Addgene plasmid #65582 | PAS515 (TJF082) | addgene partial sequence | sequence record 114885 | pBRrevBam 5'-GGTGATGTCGGCGATATAGG-3'
CCGGCCACGATGCGTCCGGCGTAGAGGATCGAGATCGATCTCGATCCCGCGAAATTAATACGACTCACTA
TAGGGGAATTGTGAGCGGATAACAATTCCCCTCTAGAAATAATTTTGTTTAACTTTAAGAAGGAGATATA
CCATGGCATTGAAGAAGGTTTGGCTTAACCGTTATCCCGCGGACGTTCCGACGGAGATCAACCCTGACCG
TTATCAATCTCTGGTAGATATGTTTGAGCAGTCGGTCGCGCGCTACGCCGATCAACCTGCGTTTGTGAAT
ATGGGGGAGGTAATGACCTTCCGCAAGCTGGAAGAACGCAGTCGCGCGTTTGCCGCTTATTTGCAACAAG
GGTTGGGGCTGAAGAAAGGCGATCGCGTTGCGTTGATGATGCCTAATTTATTGCAATATCCGGTGGCGCT
GTTTGGCATTTTGCGTGCCGGGATGATCGTCGTAAACGTTAACCCGTTGTATACCCCGCGTGAGCTTGAG
CATCAGCTTAACGATAGCGGCGCATCGGCGATTGTTATCGTGTCTAACTTTGCTCACACACTGGAAAAAG
TGGTTGATAAAACCGCCGTTCAGCACGTAATTCTGACCCGTATGGGCGATCAGCTATCTACGGCAAAAGG
CACGGTAGTCAATTTCGTTGTTAAATACATCAAGCGTTTGGTGCCGAAATACCATCTGCCAGATGCCATT
TCATTTCGTAGCGCACTGCATAACGGCTACCGGATGCAGTACGTCAAACCCGAACTGGTGCCGGAAGATT
TAGCTTTTCTGCAATACACCGGCGGCACCACTGGTGTGGCGAAAGGCGCGATGCTGACTCACCGCAATAT
GCTGGCGAACCTGGAACAGGTTAACGCGACCTATGGTCCGCTGTTGCATCCGGGCAAAGAGCTGGTGGTG
ACGGCGCTGCCGCTGTATCACATTTTTGCCCTGACCATTAACTGCCTGCTGTTTATCGAACTGGGTGGGC
CA
