>Addgene plasmid #65582 | PAS515 (TJF082) | addgene partial sequence | sequence record 114892 | T7term 5'-GCTAGTTATTGCTCAGCGG-3'
TAGACGAGTCCATGTGCTGGCGTTCAAATTTCGCAGCAGCGGTTTCTTTACCAGACTCGAGGGTACCGAC
GTCAGCGATCGCGTGGCCGGCCGATATCCAATTGAGATCTGCCATATGTATATCTCCTTCTTATACTTAA
CTAATATACTAAGATGGGGAATTGTTATCCGCTCACAATTCCCCTATAGTGAGTCGTATTAATTTCGATT
ATGCGGCCGTGTACAATACGATTACTTTCTGTTCGACTTAAGCATTATGCGGCCGCAAGCTTGGATCCTC
ATTCATTCAGTGATGATGATGGTGATGAGAAGAACCTCAGGCTTTATTGTCCACTTTGCCGCGCGCTTCG
TCACGTAATTCTCGTCGCAAAATTTTTCCGACGTTAGATTTCGGTAACTCATCACGAAACTCCACCAGCT
TCGGTACTTTGTAGCCCGTGAGCTGACGGCGGCAAAAGGTCACCAGTGACTCTTCGGTAAGCGATGGATC
TTTTTTCACTACGAAGATTTTCACCGCTTCACCACTGGAGCCGGAAGGTACGCCAACAGCCGCGACTTCC
TGTACGCCAGGATGCTGCATGACGACATCTTCAATCTCGTTGGGATAGACGTTAAAACCGGAAACCAGAA
TCATGTCTTTTTTACGATCGACAATGCGCAGGCGTCCTTCTTCATCCATCACCGCGATGTCGCCGGTGTG
TAACCAGCCATTTTTGATGATCTCATCTGTAGCATCCGGACGCTGCCAGTAACCCAGCATCACCTGCGGT
CCTTTGACACAAAGCTCACCCGGTTGACCCGGTGGTACTTCATTATCATCATCATCCACCAGTTTGGCTT
CCGTCGACGGCACCGGCAAACCGATGCTACCACTATGATAATCAATATCATATGGGTTAACGCTGACCAG
CGGCGCACACTCGGTAAGGCCATAGCCTTCCAGCAGATACTGTCCTGTCAGTTTCACCCAACGCTCTGCC
ACCACTTGCTGCACTGGCATTCCTCCGCCTGCGGAAAGATGCAGACTGGAGAAATCCAGCTGCTGGAACT
CTTTATTGTTCAGCAACGCATTGAACAGGGGTTAAC
