[The description below was written by a language model from this plasmid's Addgene catalogue record.]
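Description:
PAS515 (TJF082) is a bacterial expression plasmid built on the Novagen pETDuet-1 backbone, carrying the E. coli acyl-CoA synthetase gene FadD with an F447R point mutation. The total construct is listed at 7084 bp, of which the insert accounts for 1686 bp. It is maintained in E. coli under ampicillin selection and is recorded as high copy. pETDuet-1 is a dual-cassette vector designed for co-expression of two open reading frames from separate T7 promoter/lac operator units. Here only one insert is recorded, cloned by restriction digestion between NcoI and HindIII, which is consistent with placement in the first multiple cloning site. The record does not say whether these sites survive, and it lists no tag or fusion partner. No feature table is provided, so other backbone elements cannot be confirmed from the record itself.

Expression of the mutant FadD is driven by the T7 lacO promoter, meaning transcription depends on T7 RNA polymerase supplied by the host and is held in check by Lac repressor binding to the operator until an inducer such as IPTG is added. FadD activates free fatty acids to their acyl-CoA thioesters, and the associated publication concerns improving the enzyme's activity on medium-chain fatty acids. The F447R substitution is evidently one of the variants examined in that work, although the record does not state what effect this change has. The plasmid is suited to inducible production of the mutant enzyme in E. coli for characterising its activity or for use in fatty-acid-related metabolic engineering.
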