Addgene plasmid #65582: PAS515 (TJF082)
Purpose: pETDuet-1 Containing FadD F447R
Depositing lab: Pamela Silver. Depositing organization: Harvard Medical School. Publication: Enhancement of E. coli acyl-CoA synthetase FadD activity on medium chain fatty acids. Ford TJ, Way JC. PeerJ. 2015 Jun 30;3:e1040. doi: 10.7717/peerj.1040. eCollection 2015. PubMed 26157619.
Backbone
  Vector backbone: pETDuet-1
  Backbone manufacturer: Novagen
  Backbone size w/o insert (bp): 5420
  Total vector size (bp): 7084
  Vector type: Bacterial Expression
Growth in bacteria
  Bacterial resistance: Ampicillin, 100 μg/mL
  Growth temperature: 37°C
  Growth strain: Mach1
  Copy number: High Copy
Gene/Insert
  Gene/Insert name: FadD
  Species: E. coli
  Insert size (bp): 1686
  Mutation: F447R
  Promoter: T7 lacO
  Cloning method: Restriction Enzyme; 5′ cloning site NcoI (unknown if destroyed); 3′ cloning site HindIII (unknown if destroyed)
  Sequencing primers: 5′ ctcgatcccgcgaaattaatacg; 3′ CTTAAGCATTATGCGGCCGCAAG
Terms and licenses: Academic/Nonprofit Terms; Industry Terms: Not Available to Industry
How to cite: PAS515 (TJF082) was a gift from Pamela Silver (Addgene plasmid # 65582 ; http://n2t.net/addgene:65582 ; RRID:Addgene_65582)
